Addgene plasmid #44421: pGST1-yGGA1-VHS
Depositing lab: James Hurley. Depositing organization: National Institute of Diabetes & Digestive & Kidney Diseases (NIDDK). Publication: VHS domains of ESCRT-0 cooperate in high-avidity binding to polyubiquitinated cargo. Ren X, Hurley JH. EMBO J. 2010 Mar 17;29(6):1045-54. Epub 2010 Feb 11. 10.1038/emboj.2010.6 PubMed 20150893.
Backbone
  Vector backbone: pGST1
  Backbone size w/o insert (bp): 5000
  Total vector size (bp): 5495
  Vector type: Bacterial Expression
Growth in bacteria
  Bacterial resistance: Ampicillin, 100 μg/mL
  Growth temperature: 37°C
  Growth strain: DH5alpha
  Copy number: Unknown
Gene/Insert
  Gene/Insert name: yGGA1-VHS (alt name: VPS27, Hrs, and STAM (VHS) domain of Golgi-localized, gamma-ear-containing, ARF binding (GGA1) protein)
  Species: S. cerevisiae (budding yeast)
  Insert size (bp): 495
  Entrez Gene: GGA1 (a.k.a. YDR358W)
  Tag / fusion protein: GST (N terminal on backbone)
  Cloning method: Ligation Independent Cloning
  Sequencing primers: 5′ 5GEX
Terms and licenses: Academic/Nonprofit Terms; Industry Terms: Not Available to Industry
How to cite: pGST1-yGGA1-VHS was a gift from James Hurley (Addgene plasmid # 44421 ; http://n2t.net/addgene:44421 ; RRID:Addgene_44421)
