[The description below was written by a language model from this plasmid's Addgene catalogue record.]
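Description:
pGST1-yGGA1-VHS is a bacterial expression plasmid built on the pGST1 backbone (about 5.0 kb; roughly 5.5 kb in total with the insert). It is used to produce a yeast protein domain as a glutathione S-transferase fusion in E. coli. The plasmid is maintained under ampicillin selection. The record gives no origin of replication, lists the copy number as unknown, and does not name the promoter that drives expression. No feature table is provided, so regulatory elements and any protease cleavage site between tag and insert cannot be confirmed.

The insert is a 495 bp fragment from Saccharomyces cerevisiae GGA1 (YDR358W) encoding the VHS domain, a module named after VPS27, Hrs and STAM. GGA1 is a Golgi-localized, gamma-ear-containing, ARF-binding adaptor protein. The fragment was introduced by ligation-independent cloning downstream of the backbone-encoded GST, so the GST tag sits at the N terminus of the VHS domain. A GST tag generally allows affinity capture of the recombinant protein on glutathione resin, both for purification and for immobilising it as bait in pull-down or binding assays.

The associated publication concerns how VHS domains of ESCRT-0 cooperate in high-avidity binding to polyubiquitinated cargo. This suggests the construct was made to supply purified yeast GGA1 VHS domain for in vitro biochemical work of that kind, plausibly alongside other VHS domains, although the record does not describe the specific experiments in which it was used.
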