>Addgene plasmid #44421 | pGST1-yGGA1-VHS | depositor partial sequence | sequence record 62285 | yGGA1-VHS (1-165)
ATGCCACAAAGAATTGAGCTTACCTCCGAACCAGTCAGAAAACCGCGGTCTACTGAGAGCTCACTACTCA
GAAAGATACAAAGAGCGTGTAGATCCACATTGCCTGAACCAGATTTGGGCTTGAACTTAGATGTAGCTGA
CTATATCAACTCAAAGCAAGGAGCAACCCCTAGAGAGGCTGTGTTAGCAATTGAAAAATTGGTCAATAAT
GGGGACACGCAAGCAGCTGTTTTTGCACTTTCACTACTAGACGTGCTGGTAAAAAATTGTGGTTACTCTA
TACATTTGCAAATCTCCAGGAAGGAATTCTTAAATGATCTAGTGAAAAGATTTCCAGAGCAACCACCATT
GAGATATTCCAAGGTGCAACAAATGATTCTTGAAGCCATCGAGGAATGGTACCAAACCATCTGCAAACAT
GCCAGCTACAAAGATGATCTTCAATATATCAACGACATGCATAAATTACTGAAATACAAGGGTTATACTT
TCCCA
