>Addgene plasmid #44421 | pGST1-yGGA1-VHS | addgene partial sequence | sequence record 67782 | pGEX5
CATCCTCCAAAAATCGATACGACCGAAAACCTGTATTTTCAGGGCGCCATGCCACAAAGAATTGAGCTTA
CCTCCGAACCAGTCAGAAAACCGCGGTCTACTGAGAGCTCACTACTCAGAAAGATACAAAGAGCGTGTAG
ATCCACATTGCCTGAACCAGATTTGGGCTTGAACTTAGATGTAGCTGACTATATCAACTCAAAGCAAGGA
GCAACCCCTAGAGAGGCTGTGTTAGCAATTGAAAAATTGGTCAATAATGGGGACACGCAAGCAGCTGTTT
TTGCACTTTCACTACTAGACGTGCTGGTAAAAAATTGTGGTTACTCTATACATTTGCAAATCTCCAGGAA
GGAATTCTTAAATGATCTAGTGAAAAGATTTCCAGAGCAACCACCATTGAGATATTCCAAGGTGCAACAA
ATGATTCTTGAAGCCATCGAGGAATGGTACCAAACCATCTGCAAACATGCCAGCTACAAAGATGATCTTC
AATATATCAACGACATGCATAAATTACTGAAATACAAGGGTTATACTTTCCCATAAGAGCCTGCAGTCTC
GAGCGGCCGCATCGTGACTGACTGACGATCTGCCTCGCGCGTTTCGGTGATGACGGTGAAAACCTCTGAC
ACATGCAGCTCCCGGAGACGGTCACAGCTTGTCTGTAAGCGGATGCCGGGAGCAGACAAGCCCGTCAGGG
CGCGTCAGCGGGTGTTGGCGGGTGTCGGGGCGCAGCCATGACCCAGTCACGTAGCGATAGCGGAGTGTAT
AATTCTTGAAGACGAAAGGGCCTCGTGATACGCCTATTTTTATAGGTTAATGTCATGATAATAATGGTTT
CTTAGACGTCAGGTGGCACTTTTCGGGGAAATGTGCGCGGAACCCCTATTTGTTTATTTTTCTAAATACA
TTCAAATATGTATCCGCTCATGA
